>Addgene plasmid #91045 | pMOD_A3012 | addgene full sequence | sequence record 181828 | Addgene NGS Result
GCCTTGACGGCAAAATCCCTTAACGTGAGTTTTCGTTCCACTGAGCGTCAGACCCCGTAGAAAAGATCAA
AGGATCTTCTTGAGATCCTTTTTTTCTGCGCGTAATCTGCTGCTTGCAAACAAAAAAACCACCGCTACCA
GCGGTGGTTTGTTTGCCGGATCAAGAGCTACTAACTCTTTTTCCGAAGGTAACTGGCTTCAGCAGAGCGC
AGATACCAAATACTGTTCTTCTAGTGTAGCCGTAGTTAGGCCACCACTTCAAGAACTCTGTAGCACCGCC
TACATACCTCGCTCTGCTAATCCTGTTACCAGTGGCTGCTGCCAGTGGCGATAAGTCGTGTCTTACCGGG
TTGGACTCAAGACGATAGTTACCGGATAAGGCGCAGCGGTCGGGCTGAACGGGGGGTTCGTGCTCACAGC
CCAGCTTGGAGCGAACGACCTACACCGAACTGAGATACCTACAGCGTGAGCTATGAGAAAGCGCCACGCT
TCCCGAAGGGAGAAAGGCGGACAGGTATCCGGTAAGCGGCAGGGTCGGAACAGGAGAGCGCACGAGGGAG
CTTCCAGGGGGAAACGCCTGGTATCTTTATAGTCCTGTCGGGTTTCGCCACCTCTGACTTGAGCGTCGAT
TTTTGTGATGCTCGTCAGGGGGGCGGAGCCTATGGAAAAACGCCAGCAACGCGGCCTTTTTACGGTTCCT
GGCCTTTTGCTGGCCTTTTGCTCACATGTTCTTTCCTGCGTTATCCCCTGATTCTGTGGATAACCGTATT
ACCGCCTTTGAGTGAGCTGATACCGCTCGCCGCAGCCGAACGACCGAGCGCAGCGAGTCAGTGAGCGAGG
AAGCGGAAGAGCGCCCACCTGCTCATGATCGGCGCGCCGAAGAGCACGTCAGTGTTTGGTTTCCACTAGC
ACGAGTAGCGCAATCAGAAAATTTTCAATGCATGAAGTACTAAACGAAGTTTATTTAGAAATTTTTTTAA
GAAATGAGTGTAATTTTTTGCGACGAATTTAATGACAATAATTAATCGATGATTGCCTACAGTAATGCTA
CAGTAACCAACCTCTAATCATGCGTCGAATGCGTCATTAGATTCGTCTCGCAAAATAGCACAAGAATTAT
GAAATTAATTTTACAAACTATTTTTATTTAATACTAATAATTAACTGTCAAAGTTTGTGCTACTCGCAAG
AGTAGCGCGAACCAAACACGGCCTGGAGGAGCACGGTAACGGCGTCGACAAACTAACGGCCACCACCCGC
CAACGCAAAGGAGACGGATGAGAGTTGACTTCTTGACGGTTCTCCACCCCTCTGTCTCTCTGTCACTGGG
CCCTGGGTCCCCCTCTCGAAAGTTCCTCTGGCCGAAATTGCGCGGCGGAGACGAGGCGGGCGGAACCGTC
ACGGCAGAGGATTCCTTCCCCACCCTGCCTGGCCCGGCCATATATAAACAGCCACCGCCCCTCCCCGTTC
CCCATCGCGTCTCGTCTCGTGTTGTTCCCAGAACACAACCAAAATCCAAATCCTCCTCCTCCTCCCGAGC
CTCGTCGATCCCTCACCCGCTTCAAGGTACGGCGATCCTCCTCTCCCTTCTCCCCTCGATCGATTATGCG
TGTTCCGTTTCCGTTTCCGATCGAGCGAATCGATGGTTAGGACCCATGGGGGACCCATGGGGTGTCGTGT
GGTGGTCTGGTTTGATCCGCGATATTTCTCCGTTCGTAGTGTAGATCTGATCGAATCCCTGGTGAAATCG
TTGATCGTGCTATTCGTGTGAGGGTTCTTAGGTTTGGAGTTGTGGAGGTAGTTCTGATCGGTTTGTAGGT
GAGATTTTCCCCATGATTTTGCTTGGCTCGTTTGTCTTGGTTAGATTAGATCTGCCCGCATTTTGTTCGA
TATTTCTGATGCAGATATGATGAATAATTTCGTCCTTGTATCCCGCGTCCGTATGTGTATTAAGTTTGCA
GGTCCTAGTTAGGTTTTTCCTACTGATTTGTCTTATCCATTCTGTTTAGCTTGCAAGGTTTGGTAATGGT
CCGGCATGTTTGTCTCTATAGATTAGAGTAGAATAAGATTATCTCAACAAGCTGTTGGCTTATCAATTTT
GGATCTGCATGTGTTTCGCATCTATATCTTTGCAATTAAGATGGTAGATGGACATATGCTCCTGTTGAGT
TGATGTTGTACCTTTTACCTGAGGTCTGAGGAACATGCATCCTCCTGCTACTTTGTGCTTATACAGATCA
TCAAGATTATGTAGCTAATATTCGATCAGTTTCTAGTATCTACATGGTAAACTTGCATGCACTTGCTACT
TATTTTTGATATACTTGGATGATAACATATGCTGCTGGTTGATTCCTACCTACATGATGAACATTTTACA
GGCCATTAGTGTCTGTCTGTATGTGTTGTTCCTGTTTGCTTCAGTCTATTTCTGTTTCATTCCTAGTTTA
TTGGTTCTCTGCTAGATACTTACCCTGCTGGGCTTAGTTATCATCTTATCTCGAATGCATTTTCATGTTT
ATAGATGAATATACACTCAGATAGGTGTAGATGTATGCTACTGTTTCTCTACGTTGCTGTAGGTTTTACC
TGTGGCAACTGCATACTCCTGTTGCTTCGCTAGATATGTATGTGCTTATATAGATTAAGATATGTGTGAT
GGTTCTTTAGTATATCTGATGATCATGTATGCTCTTTTAACTTCTTGCTACACTTGGTAACATGCTGTGA
TGCTGTTTGTTGATTCTGTAGCACTACCAATGATGACCTTATCTCTCTTTGTATATGATGTTTCTGTTTG
TTTGAGGCTTGTGTTACTGCTAGTTACTTACCCTGTTGCCTGGCTAATCTTCTGCAGATCCTGCAGGATG
GTGAGTAAAGGAGAAGAACTTTTCACTGGAGTTGTCCCAATTCTTGTTGAATTAGATGGTGATGTTAATG
GGCACAAATTTTCTGTCAGTGGAGAGGGTGAAGGTGATGCAACATACGGAAAACTTACCCTTAAATTTAT
TTGCACTACTGGAAAACTACCTGTTCCATGGCCAACCCTGGTCACCACCCTGACCTACGGCGTGCAGTGC
TTCTCCCGTTACCCTGATCATATGAAGCGGCACGACTTCTTCAAGAGCGCCATGCCTGAGGGATACGTGC
AGGAGAGGACCATCTTCTTCAAGGACGACGGGAACTACAAGACACGTGCTGAAGTCAAGTTTGAGGGAGA
CACCCTCGTCAACAGGATCGAGCTTAAGGGAATCGATTTCAAGGAGGACGGAAACATCCTCGGCCACAAG
TTGGAATACAACTACAACTCCCACAACGTATACATCATGGCCGACAAGCAAAAGAACGGCATCAAAGCCA
ACTTCAAGACCCGCCACAACATCGAAGACGGCGGCGTGCAACTCGCTGATCATTATCAACAAAATACTCC
AATTGGCGATGGCCCTGTCCTTTTACCAGACAACCATTACCTGTCCACACAATCTGCCCTTTCGAAAGAT
CCCAACGAAAAGAGAGACCACATGGTCCTTCTTGAGTTTGTAACAGCTGCTGGGATTACACATGGCATGG
ATGAACTATACAAATAACTCGAGATATGAAGATGAAGATGAAATATTTGGTGTGTCAAATAAAAAGCTTG
TGTGCTTAAGTTTGTGTTTTTTTCTTGGCTTGTTGTGTTATGAATTTGTGGCTTTTTCTAATATTAAATG
AATGTAAGATCACATTATAATGAATAAACAAATGTTTCTATAATCCATTGTGAATGTTTTGTTGGATCTC
TTCTGCAGCATATAACTACTGTATGTGCTATGGTATGGACTATGGAATATGATTAAAGATAAGGAGCTCC
GGTGACGGACGTGGGCAGGTGATGAAAAGCCTTAGGGTCAGGTGGCACTTTTCGGGGAAATGTGCGATGA
ACCCCTATTTGTTTATTTTTCTAAATACATTCAAATATGTATCCGCTAATGAGACAATAACCCTGATAAA
TGCTTCAATTATATTGAAAAAGGAAGAGTATGAGTATCCAACATTTCCGTGTCGCCCTTATTCCCTTTTT
TGCGGCCTTCTGCCTTCCTGTTTTTGCTCACCCAGAAACGCTGGTGAAAGTAAAAGATGCTGAAGATCAG
TTGGGTGCCCGAGTGGGTTACATTGAACTGGATCTCAACAGCGGCAAAATCTTAGAGAGTTTTCGCCCCG
AAGAACGCTTCCCAATGATGAGCACTTTCAAAGTTCTGCTATGTGGCGCGGTGTTATCCCGTATTGATGC
TGGGCAAGAGCAACTCGGTCGCCGCATACACTATTCTCAGAATGACTTGGTTGAGTATTCACCAGTCACA
GAAAAGCATCTTACGGATGGCATGACAGTAAGAGAATTATGTAGTGCTGCCATAACCATGAGTGATAACA
CTGCGGCCAACTTACTTCTGACAACGATTGGAGGACCGAAGGAGCTAACCGCTTTTTTGCACAACATGGG
GGATCATGTAACTCGCCTTGATCGTTGGGAACCGGAGCTGAATGAAGCCATACCAAACGACGAGCGTGAC
ACCACGATGCCTGTAGCAATGGCAACAACTCTCCGCAAACTATTAACTGGCGAACTACTTACTCTTGCTT
CACGCCAGCAACTCATTGACTGGATGGAGGCGGACAAAGTTGCAGGACCACTTCTGCGCTCGGCACTTCC
GGCTGGCTGGTTTATTGCTGATAAATCTGGAGCCGGTGAGCGTGGGTCTCGCGGTATCATTGCAGCACTG
GGGCCAGATGGTAAGCCCTCCCGTATCGTAGTTATCTACACGACGGGGAGTCAGGCAACTATGGATGAAC
GAAATAGACAGATCGCTGAGATAGGTGCCTCACTGATTAAGCATTGGTAACTGTCAGACGAAGGGAAATA
AATAGTAGCCCGCCTGATGTGCGGGCTTTTTTTTGGTGGTGGTTACCAGTGTCGCTTAGCTACCGTAGGT
CCTCTTAGGCGGTCCGATTAGCGACATAGTCATCAAT
Features (pLannotate 1.2.2; 5 found; start..end, strand, type, name):
     80..668     +  rep_origin     ori: high-copy-number ColE1/pMB1/pBR322/pUC origin of replication
   2868..3584    +  CDS            sg12: sg12 is a basic (constitutively fluorescent) long stokes shift fluorescent protein published in 1997, derived from Aequorea victoria.
   3595..3843    +  terminator     HSP terminator: efficient transcription terminator from the Arabidopsis thaliana heat shock protein 18.2 gene (Nagaya et al., 2010)
   3919..4019    +  promoter       AmpR promoter: bla
   4020..4880    +  CDS            AmpR: β-lactamase; bla; confers resistance to ampicillin, carbenicillin, and related antibiotics
