[The description below was written by a language model from this plasmid's Addgene catalogue record and pLannotate feature annotations shown in this document.]
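Description:
pMOD_A3012 is a "Module A" plasmid from a modular plant genome-engineering toolkit, built on the pMOD_A1001 backbone by Gibson cloning. The catalogue lists its vector type as unspecified. It is a small (about 5 kb) high-copy bacterial plasmid that replicates in E. coli through a ColE1/pUC-type origin. Selection is with ampicillin, using a β-lactamase gene driven by its native bla promoter. As a module plasmid, it presumably acts as a donor of a single expression cassette for assembly with other modules into a final plant vector. The record does not describe the assembly sites or the destination vectors.

The payload is a plant reporter cassette described as PvUbi1 promoter, GFP, HSP terminator. The feature table places an Aequorea victoria-derived fluorescent protein coding sequence of about 720 bp directly upstream of the terminator from the Arabidopsis thaliana heat shock protein 18.2 gene, an efficient transcription terminator widely used in plant expression constructs. The annotation software labels the coding sequence "sg12", a GFP variant. This is probably just the closest database match, and the catalogue calls the insert simply GFP. The PvUbi1 promoter, generally understood as a switchgrass ubiquitin promoter used for strong constitutive expression, particularly in monocots, is not annotated. It most likely lies in the roughly 2.2 kb unannotated stretch between the origin and the GFP start.

The cassette is suited to supplying constitutive GFP expression as a visual marker or transformation control in multi-module plant constructs. The record states no application beyond the part composition.
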