Addgene plasmid #91045: pMOD_A3012
Purpose: Module A, Promoter: PvUbi1, Gene: GFP, Terminator: HSP
Depositing lab: Daniel Voytas. Depositing organization: University of Minnesota. Publication: A multi-purpose toolkit to enable advanced genome engineering in plants. Cermak T, Curtin SJ, Gil-Humanes J, Cegan R, Kono TJY, Konecna E, Belanto JJ, Starker CG, Mathre JW, Greenstein RL, Voytas DF. Plant Cell. 2017 May 18. pii: tpc.00922.2016. doi: 10.1105/tpc.16.00922. PubMed 28522548.
Backbone
  Vector backbone: pMOD_A1001
  Vector type: Unspecified
Growth in bacteria
  Bacterial resistance: Ampicillin, 100 μg/mL
  Growth temperature: 37°C
  Growth strain: DH5alpha
  Copy number: High Copy
Gene/Insert
  Gene/Insert name: GFP
  Promoter: PvUbi1
  Cloning method: Gibson Cloning
  Sequencing primers: 5′ unknown
Terms and licenses: Academic/Nonprofit Terms; Industry Terms: Not Available to Industry
How to cite: pMOD_A3012 was a gift from Daniel Voytas (Addgene plasmid # 91045 ; http://n2t.net/addgene:91045 ; RRID:Addgene_91045)
